Addgene plasmid #227821: pBOBI C-MYC KGA F7
Purpose: To amplify the virus that expresses C-MYC KGA F7 with 33 residues mutated to alanine at the interface for interacting with PDZD8
Depositing lab: Sheng-cai Lin. Depositing organization: Xiamen University. Publication: AMPK targets PDZD8 to trigger carbon source shift from glucose to glutamine. Li M, Wang Y, Wei X, Cai WF, Wu J, Zhu M, Wang Y, Liu YH, Xiong J, Qu Q, Chen Y, Tian X, Yao L, Xie R, Li X, Chen S, Huang X, Zhang C, Xie C, Wu Y, Xu Z, Zhang B, Jiang B, Wang ZC, Li Q, Li G, Lin SY, Yu L, Piao HL, Deng X, Han J, Zhang CS, Lin SC. Cell Res. 2024 Jun 19. doi: 10.1038/s41422-024-00985-6. PubMed 38898113.
Backbone
  Vector backbone: pBOBI
  Vector type: Mammalian Expression, Lentiviral
Growth in bacteria
  Bacterial resistance: Ampicillin, 100 μg/mL
  Growth temperature: 37°C
  Growth strain: NEB Stable
  Copy number: High Copy
Gene/Insert
  Gene/Insert name: KGA isoform of F7
  Species: H. sapiens (human)
  Mutation: P137, L139, E140, L142, Y145, G150, Q151, E152, K176, E177, D180, Q187, V209, T212, Q213, R216, K218, D223, S226, H230, F439, G444, E445, R446, V447, P450, R534, H535, F536, K538, L540, R544, and E545 to A
  Entrez Gene: GLS (a.k.a. AAD20, CASGID, DEE71, EIEE71, GAC, GAM, GDPAG, GLS1, KGA)
  Tag / fusion protein: MYC (C terminal on insert)
  Cloning method: Ligation Independent Cloning
  Sequencing primers: 5′ Unknown
Terms and licenses: Academic/Nonprofit Terms; Industry Terms: Not Available to Industry
How to cite: pBOBI C-MYC KGA F7 was a gift from Sheng-cai Lin (Addgene plasmid # 227821 ; http://n2t.net/addgene:227821 ; RRID:Addgene_227821)
