[The description below was written by a language model from this plasmid's Addgene catalogue record and pLannotate feature annotations shown in this document.]
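Description:
pBOBI C-MYC KGA F7 is an HIV-1-derived lentiviral transfer plasmid built on the pBOBI backbone for producing virus that expresses a mutant human glutaminase in mammalian cells. In bacteria it is maintained by a high-copy ColE1/pUC-type origin and selected through an ampicillin resistance gene. An f1 origin is also present. Outside the viral region, an SV40/EM7 dual-promoter cassette drives a bleomycin/Zeocin resistance gene followed by an SV40 polyadenylation signal.

The viral genome is transcribed from a CMV enhancer/promoter fused to a truncated 5' LTR, an arrangement that normally makes genomic RNA production Tat-independent. Downstream lie the Ψ packaging signal with a gag fragment, the Rev response element for nuclear export of unspliced RNA, and the cPPT/CTS, which aids nuclear import of the reverse-transcribed genome. An internal CMV enhancer/promoter drives the insert, the KGA isoform of human GLS. The "F7" variant has 33 residues, spread from P137 to E545, changed to alanine at the surface that contacts PDZD8, and carries a C-terminal MYC epitope tag according to the catalogue entry (the tag is not separately annotated in the feature table). After the coding sequence come a chimeric intron, a WPRE that enhances transcript stability and expression, the 3' LTR region and a bGH polyadenylation signal. The annotation does not make clear whether the 3' LTR carries a self-inactivating deletion.

The stated purpose is to generate virus expressing this interface mutant, which fits its use as a PDZD8-binding-deficient control in studies of AMPK- and PDZD8-dependent regulation of glutaminase and the shift from glucose to glutamine use.
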