Features (pLannotate 1.2.2; 33 found; start..end, strand, type, name):
     28..80      -  misc_feature   bom (fragment): basis of mobility region from pBR322
    235..614     +  enhancer       CMV enhancer: human cytomegalovirus immediate early enhancer
    615..814     +  promoter       CMV promoter: human cytomegalovirus (CMV) immediate early promoter
    832..1012    +  LTR            5' LTR (truncated): truncated 5' long terminal repeat (LTR) from HIV-1
   1059..1184    +  misc_feature   HIV-1 Ψ: packaging signal of human immunodeficiency virus type 1
   1168..1531    +  CDS            HIV-1 gag (fragment): gag protein from human immunodeficiency virus 1; gag
   1677..1910    +  misc_feature   RRE: The Rev response element (RRE) of HIV-1 allows for Rev-dependent mRNA export from the nucleus to the cytoplasm.
   2287..2387    +  CDS            Rev (fragment): human immunodeficiency virus 1 (HIV-1) Rev protein; rev; enhances nuclear export of unspliced and incompletely spliced viral mRNAs
   2391..2507    +  misc_feature   cPPT/CTS: central polypurine tract and central termination sequence of HIV-1
   2530..2833    +  enhancer       CMV enhancer: human cytomegalovirus immediate early enhancer
   2834..3037    +  promoter       CMV promoter: human cytomegalovirus (CMV) immediate early promoter
   3145..5151    +  CDS            GLS: GLSK_HUMAN - Also known as GLS1, KIAA0838. Experimental evidence at protein level: Swiss-Prot protein existence level 1. [Isoform 2]: Lacks catalytic activity. From Homo sapiens (Human).
   5271..5500    +  intron         chimeric intron: chimera between introns from adenovirus and immunoglobulin heavy chain genes
   5564..5674    +  CDS            nef (fragment): NEF_HV1Z2 - Experimental evidence at protein level: Swiss-Prot protein existence level 1. Extracellular Nef protein targets CD4(+) T-lymphocytes for apoptosis by interacting with CXCR4 surface receptors. From Human immunodeficiency virus type 1 group M subtype D (isolate Z2/CDC-Z34) (HIV-1).
   5677..6265    +  misc_feature   WPRE: woodchuck hepatitis virus posttranscriptional regulatory element
   6282..6350    +  CDS            nef (fragment): NEF_HV1Z2 - Experimental evidence at protein level: Swiss-Prot protein existence level 1. Extracellular Nef protein targets CD4(+) T-lymphocytes for apoptosis by interacting with CXCR4 surface receptors. From Human immunodeficiency virus type 1 group M subtype D (isolate Z2/CDC-Z34) (HIV-1).
   6352..6664    +  LTR            5' LTR (fragment): 5' long terminal repeat (LTR) from HIV-1
   6672..6852    +  LTR            5' LTR (truncated): truncated 5' long terminal repeat (LTR) from HIV-1
   6884..7108    +  polyA_signal   bGH poly(A) signal: bovine growth hormone polyadenylation signal
   7112..7133    +  promoter       SV40 promoter (fragment): SV40 enhancer and early promoter
   7154..7582    +  rep_origin     f1 ori (sequence partly withheld): f1 bacteriophage origin of replication; arrow indicates direction of (+) strand synthesis
   7596..7925    +  promoter       SV40 promoter: SV40 enhancer and early promoter
   7973..8020    +  promoter       EM7 promoter: synthetic bacterial promoter&nbsp
   8039..8413    +  CDS            BleoR: antibiotic-binding protein; Sh ble from Streptoalloteichus hindustanus; confers resistance to bleomycin, phleomycin, and Zeocin™
   8423..8548    +  CDS            ble (fragment): BLE_KLEPN - Experimental evidence at protein level: Swiss-Prot protein existence level 1. Binding protein with a strong affinity to the bleomycin family of antibiotics. Binds to CL990; an antimitotic-antibiotic compound. From Klebsiella pneumoniae.
   8543..8664    +  polyA_signal   SV40 poly(A) signal: SV40 polyadenylation signal
   8735..8757    -  protein_bind   lac operator (fragment): The lac repressor binds to the lac operator to inhibit transcription in E. coli. This inhibition can be relieved by adding lactose or isopropyl-β-D-thiogalactopyranoside (IPTG). lac repressor encoded by lacI
   8761..8791    -  promoter       lac promoter: promoter for the E. coli lac operon
   8806..8827    -  protein_bind   CAP binding site: CAP binding activates transcription in the presence of cAMP. E. coli catabolite activator protein
   8840..8932    -  CDS            lacI (fragment): lac repressor; lacI; The lac repressor binds to the lac operator to inhibit transcription in E. coli. This inhibition can be relieved by adding lactose or isopropyl-β-D-thiogalactopyranoside (IPTG).
   9115..9703    -  rep_origin     ori: high-copy-number ColE1/pMB1/pBR322/pUC origin of replication
   9874..10734   -  CDS            AmpR: β-lactamase; bla; confers resistance to ampicillin, carbenicillin, and related antibiotics
  10735..10839   -  promoter       AmpR promoter: bla
>Addgene plasmid #227821 | pBOBI C-MYC KGA F7 | addgene full sequence | sequence record 477304 | Addgene NGS Result
GACGGATCGGGAGATCTCCCGATCCCCTATGGTGCACTCTCAGTACAATCTGCTCTGATGCCGCATAGTT
AAGCCAGTATCTGCTCCCTGCTTGTGTGTTGGAGGTCGCTGAGTAGTGCGCGAGCAAAATTTAAGCTACA
ACAAGGCAAGGCTTGACCGACAATTGCATGAAGAATCTGCTTAGGGTTAGGCGTTTTGCGCTGCTTCGCG
ATGTACGGGCCAGATATACGCGTTGACATTGATTATTGACTAGTTATTAATAGTAATCAATTACGGGGTC
ATTAGTTCATAGCCCATATATGGAGTTCCGCGTTACATAACTTACGGTAAATGGCCCGCCTGGCTGACCG
CCCAACGACCCCCGCCCATTGACGTCAATAATGACGTATGTTCCCATAGTAACGCCAATAGGGACTTTCC
ATTGACGTCAATGGGTGGAGTATTTACGGTAAACTGCCCACTTGGCAGTACATCAAGTGTATCATATGCC
AAGTACGCCCCCTATTGACGTCAATGACGGTAAATGGCCCGCCTGGCATTATGCCCAGTACATGACCTTA
TGGGACTTTCCTACTTGGCAGTACATCTACGTATTAGTCATCGCTATTACCATGGTGATGCGGTTTTGGC
AGTACATCAATGGGCGTGGATAGCGGTTTGACTCACGGGGATTTCCAAGTCTCCACCCCATTGACGTCAA
TGGGAGTTTGTTTTGGCACCAAAATCAACGGGACTTTCCAAAATGTCGTAACAACTCCGCCCCATTGACG
CAAATGGGCGGTAGGCGTGTACGGTGGGAGGTCTATATAAGCAGCGCGTTTTGCCTGTACTGGGTCTCTC
TGGTTAGACCAGATCTGAGCCTGGGAGCTCTCTGGCTAACTAGGGAACCCACTGCTTAAGCCTCAATAAA
GCTTGCCTTGAGTGCTTCAAGTAGTGTGTGCCCGTCTGTTGTGTGACTCTGGTAACTAGAGATCCCTCAG
ACCCTTTTAGTCAGTGTGGAAAATCTCTAGCAGTGGCGCCCGAACAGGGACTTGAAAGCGAAAGGGAAAC
CAGAGGAGCTCTCTCGACGCAGGACTCGGCTTGCTGAAGCGCGCACGGCAAGAGGCGAGGGGCGGCGACT
GGTGAGTACGCCAAAAATTTTGACTAGCGGAGGCTAGAAGGAGAGAGATGGGTGCGAGAGCGTCAGTATT
AAGCGGGGGAGAATTAGATCGCGATGGGAAAAAATTCGGTTAAGGCCAGGGGGAAAGAAAAAATATAAAT
TAAAACATATAGTATGGGCAAGCAGGGAGCTAGAACGATTCGCAGTTAATCCTGGCCTGTTAGAAACATC
AGAAGGCTGTAGACAAATACTGGGACAGCTACAACCATCCCTTCAGACAGGATCAGAAGAACTTAGATCA
TTATATAATACAGTAGCAACCCTCTATTGTGTGCATCAAAGGATAGAGATAAAAGACACCAAGGAAGCTT
TAGACAAGATAGAGGAAGAGCAAAACAAAAGTAAGACCACCGCACAGCAAGCGGCCGCTGATCTTCAGAC
CTGGAGGAGGAGATATGAGGGACAATTGGAGAAGTGAATTATATAAATATAAAGTAGTAAAAATTGAACC
ATTAGGAGTAGCACCCACCAAGGCAAAGAGAAGAGTGGTGCAGAGAGAAAAAAGAGCAGTGGGAATAGGA
GCTTTGTTCCTTGGGTTCTTGGGAGCAGCAGGAAGCACTATGGGCGCAGCGTCAATGACGCTGACGGTAC
AGGCCAGACAATTATTGTCTGGTATAGTGCAGCAGCAGAACAATTTGCTGAGGGCTATTGAGGCGCAACA
GCATCTGTTGCAACTCACAGTCTGGGGCATCAAGCAGCTCCAGGCAAGAATCCTGGCTGTGGAAAGATAC
CTAAAGGATCAACAGCTCCTGGGGATTTGGGGTTGCTCTGGAAAACTCATTTGCACCACTGCTGTGCCTT
GGAATGCTAGTTGGAGTAATAAATCTCTGGAACAGATTTGGAATCACACGACCTGGATGGAGTGGGACAG
AGAAATTAACAATTACACAAGCTTAATACACTCCTTAATTGAAGAATCGCAAAACCAGCAAGAAAAGAAT
GAACAAGAATTATTGGAATTAGATAAATGGGCAAGTTTGTGGAATTGGTTTAACATAACAAATTGGCTGT
GGTATATAAAATTATTCATAATGATAGTAGGAGGCTTGGTAGGTTTAAGAATAGTTTTTGCTGTACTTTC
TATAGTGAATAGAGTTAGGCAGGGATATTCACCATTATCGTTTCAGACCCACCTCCCAACCCCGAGGGGA
CCCGACAGGCCCGAAGGAATAGAAGAAGAAGGTGGAGAGAGAGACAGAGACAGATCCATTCGATTAGTGA
ACGGATCAACTTTTAAAAGAAAAGGGGGGATTGGGGGGTACAGTGCAGGGGAAAGAATAGTAGACATAAT
AGCAACAGACATACAAACTAAAGAATTACAAAAACAAATTACAAAATTCAAAATTTTATCGATAAGCTTG
GGAGTTCCGCGTTACATAACTTACGGTAAATGGCCCGCCTGGCTGACCGCCCAACGACCCCCGCCCATTG
ACGTCAATAATGACGTATGTTCCCATAGTAACGCCAATAGGGACTTTCCATTGACGTCAATGGGTGGAGT
ATTTACGGTAAACTGCCCACTTGGCAGTACATCAAGTGTATCATATGCCAAGTACGCCCCCTATTGACGT
CAATGACGGTAAATGGCCCGCCTGGCATTATGCCCAGTACATGACCTTATGGGACTTTCCTACTTGGCAG
TACATCTACGTATTAGTCATCGCTATTACCATGGTGATGCGGTTTTGGCAGTACATCAATGGGCGTGGAT
AGCGGTTTGACTCACGGGGATTTCCAAGTCTCCACCCCATTGACGTCAATGGGAGTTTGTTTTGGCACCA
AAATCAACGGGACTTTCCAAAATGTCGTAACAACTCCGCCCCATTGACGCAAATGGGCGGTAGGCGTGTA
CGGTGGGAGGTCTATATAAGCAGAGCTCGTTTAGTGAACCGTCAGATCGCCTGGAGACGCCATCCACGCT
GTTTTGACCTCCATAGAAGACACCGACTGAGCTCCTTAAGGTTAACTCTAGAGAATTCGGATCCATGATG
CGGCTGCGAGGCTCGGGGATGCTGCGGGACCTGCTCCTGCGGTCGCCCGCAGGAGTATCGGCGACTCTGC
GGCGGGCACAGCCCTTGGTCACCCTGTGCCGGCGTCCCCGAGGCGGGGGACGGCCGGCCGCGGGCCCGGC
TGCCGCCGCGCGACTCCACCCGTGGTGGGGCGGGGGCGGCTGGCCGGCGGAGCCCCTCGCGCGGGGCCTG
TCCAGCTCTCCTTCGGAGATCTTGCAGGAGCTGGGCAAGGGGAGCACGCATCCGCAGCCCGGGGTGTCGC
CACCCGCTGCCCCGGCGGCGCCCGGCCCCAAGGACGGCCCCGGGGAGACGGACGCGTTTGGCAACAGCGA
GGGCAAAGAGCTGGTGGCCTCAGGTGAAAATAAAATAAAACAGGGTCTGTTAGCTAGCGCGGCAGATGCG
CTGTTCGCTACAATTGCTGAAGCAGCAGCGAAAATACCTGTTCATAAATTTATTACAGCACTCAAATCTA
CAGGATTGCGAACGTCTGATCCCAGGTTGGCAGCGTGTATGGCTATGTTAAGATTAACTCTTGCAACAAC
ATCAGATGGTGTCATGCTAGACAAAGATCTTTTTAAAAAATGTGTTCAGAGCAACATTGCTTTGTTGGCA
GCAGCATTTGCAAGAGCGTTTGTGATTCCTGCCTTTATGGCTTTTACCTCAGCCATTGATGAGTTATATG
AAAGTGCTAAAAAGCAGTCTGGAGGAAAGGTTGCAGATTATATTCCTCAACTGGCCAAATTCAGTCCCGA
TTTGTGGGGTGTGTCTGTTTGTACAGTAGATGGACAGAGGCATTCTACTGGAGATACCAAAGTTCCCTTC
TGTCTTCAGTCCTGTGTAAAACCTTTGAAATATGCCATTGCTGTTAATGATCTTGGAACTGAATATGTGC
ATCGATATGTTGGAAAAGAGCCGAGTGGACTAAGATTCAACAAACTATTTTTGAATGAAGATGATAAACC
ACATAATCCTATGGTAAATGCTGGAGCAATTGTTGTGACTTCACTAATAAAGCAAGGAGTAAATAATGCT
GAAAAATTTGACTATGTCATGCAGTTTTTGAATAAGATGGCTGGTAATGAATATGTTGGATTCAGTAATG
CAACGTTTCAGTCTGAAAGAGAAAGTGGAGATCGAAATTTTGCAATAGGATATTACTTAAAAGAAAAGAA
GTGTTTTCCAGAAGGCACAGACATGGTTGGTATATTAGACTTCTACTTCCAGCTGTGCTCCATTGAAGTG
ACTTGTGAATCAGCCAGTGTGATGGCTGCGACACTGGCTAATGGTGGTGCCTGCCCAATTACTGCTGCAG
CAGCACTGAGCGCTGAAGCAGTTCGAAATACATTGAGTTTGATGCATTCCTGTGGCATGTATGACTTCTC
AGGGCAGTTTGCTTTCCATGTTGGTCTTCCTGCAAAATCTGGAGTTGCTGGGGGCATTCTTTTAGTTGTC
CCCAATGTTATGGGTATGATGTGCTGGTCTCCTCCTCTGGATAAGATGGGCAACAGTGTTAAGGGAATTC
ACTTTTGTCACGATCTTGTTTCTCTGTGTAATTTCCATAACTATGATAATTTGGCAGCCGCTGCAGCAAA
AGCTGATCCTCGAGCAGCAGGTGGTGATCAAAGGGTAAAGTCAGTGATAAATCTTTTGTTTGCTGCATAT
ACTGGAGATGTGTCTGCACTTCGAAGATTTGCTTTGTCAGCTATGGACATGGAACAGCGGGACTATGATT
CTAGAACAGCACTCCATGTAGCTGCTGCAGAGGGTCATGTTGAAGTTGTTAAATTTTTGCTGGAAGCCTG
CAAAGTAAACCCTTTCCCCAAGGACAGGTGGAATAACACTCCCATGGATGAAGCACTGCACTTTGGACAC
CATGATGTATTTAAAATTCTCCAAGAATACCAAGTCCAGTACACACCTCAAGGAGATTCTGACAACGGGA
AGGAAAATCAAACAGTCCATAAGAATCTTGATGGATTGTTGCTCGAGCCATGGAAGCTTATGGAACAAAA
ACTCATCTCAGAAGAGGATCTGGATATCTAACTGACTGAACCGGTGGTACCGAGGAATTAATTCGCTGTC
TGCGAGGGCCAGCTGTTGGGGTGAGTACTCCCTCTCAAAAGCGGGCATGACTTCTGCGCTAAGATTGTCA
GTTTCCAAAAACGAGGAGGATTTGATATTCACCTGGCCCGCGGTGATGCCTTTGAGGGTGGCCGCGTCCA
TCTGGTCAGAAAAGACAATCTTTTTGTTGTCAAGCTTGAGGTGTGGCAGGCTTGAGATCTGGCCATACAC
TTGAGTGACAATGACATCCACTTTGCCTTTCTCTCCACAGGTGTCCACTCCCAGGTCCAACTGCAGGTCG
AGCATGCATCTAGGGCGGCCAATTCCGCCGATCCTGGAAAAACATGGAGCAATCACAAGTAGCAATACAG
CAGCTACCAATGCTGATTGTGCCTGGCTAGAAGCACAAGAGGAGGAGGAGGTGGGTTTTCCAGTCACACC
TCAGACAATCAACCTCTGGATTACAAAATTTGTGAAAGATTGACTGGTATTCTTAACTATGTTGCTCCTT
TTACGCTATGTGGATACGCTGCTTTAATGCCTTTGTATCATGCTATTGCTTCCCGTATGGCTTTCATTTT
CTCCTCCTTGTATAAATCCTGGTTGCTGTCTCTTTATGAGGAGTTGTGGCCCGTTGTCAGGCAACGTGGC
GTGGTGTGCACTGTGTTTGCTGACGCAACCCCCACTGGTTGGGGCATTGCCACCACCTGTCAGCTCCTTT
CCGGGACTTTCGCTTTCCCCCTCCCTATTGCCACGGCGGAACTCATCGCCGCCTGCCTTGCCCGCTGCTG
GACAGGGGCTCGGCTGTTGGGCACTGACAATTCCGTGGTGTTGTCGGGGAAGCTGACGTCCTTTCCATGG
CTGCTCGCCTGTGTTGCCACCTGGATTCTGCGCGGGACGTCCTTCTGCTACGTCCCTTCGGCCCTCAATC
CAGCGGACCTTCCTTCCCGCGGCCTGCTGCCGGCTCTGCGGCCTCTTCCGCGTCTTCGCCTTCGCCCTCA
GACGAGTCGGATCTCCCTTTGGGCCGCCTCCCCGCCTGGAATTCGAGCTCGGTACCTTTAAGACCAATGA
CTTACAAGGCAGCTGTAGATCTTAGCCACTTTTTAAAAGAAAAGGGGGGACTGGAAGGGCTAATTCACTC
CCAACGAAGACAAGATATCCTTGATCTGTGGATCTACCACACACAAGGCTACTTCCCTGATTGGCAGAAC
TACACACCAGGGCCAGGGATCAGATATCCACTGACCTTTGGATGGTGCTACAAGCTAGTACCAGTTGAGC
AAGAGAAGGTAGAAGAAGCCAATGAAGGAGAGAACACCCGCTTGTTACACCCTGTGAGCCTGCATGGGAT
GGATGACCCGGAGAGAGAAGTATTAGAGTGGAGGTTTGACAGCCGCCTAGCATTTCATCACATGGCCCGA
GAGCTGCATCCGGACTGTACTGGGTCTCTCTGGTTAGACCAGATCTGAGCCTGGGAGCTCTCTGGCTAAC
TAGGGAACCCACTGCTTAAGCCTCAATAAAGCTTGCCTTGAGTGCTTCAAGTAGTGTGTGCCCGTCTGTT
GTGTGACTCTGGTAACTAGAGATCCCTCAGACCCTTTTAGTCAGTGTGGAAAATCTCTAGCAGGGCCGCT
TTAAACCCGCTGATCAGCCTCGACTGTGCCTTCTAGTTGCCAGCCATCTGTTGTTTGCCCCTCCCCCGTG
CCTTCCTTGACCCTGGAAGGTGCCACTCCCACTGTCCTTTCCTAATAAAATGAGGAAATTGCATCGCATT
GTCTGAGTAGGTGTCATTCTATTCTGGGGGGTGGGGTGGGGCAGGACAGCAAGGGGGAGGATTGGGAAGA
CAATAGCAGGCATGCTGGGGATGCGGTGGGCTCTATGGCTTCTGAGGCGGAAAGAACCAGCTGGGGCTCT
AGGGGGTATCCCC
[124 nt withheld, positions 7154-7277]
C
[91 nt withheld, positions 7279-7369]
A
[49 nt withheld, positions 7371-7419]
CCTTTGACGTTGGAGTCCACGTTCTTT
[37 nt withheld, positions 7447-7483]
ACCCTATCTCGGTCTATTCTTTTGATTTATAAGGGATTTTGCCGATTTCGGCCTATTGGTTAAAAAATGA
GCTGATTTAACAAAAATTTAACGCGAATTAATTCTGTGGAATGTGTGTCAGTTAGGGTGTGGAAAGTCCC
CAGGCTCCCCAGCAGGCAGAAGTATGCAAAGCATGCATCTCAATTAGTCAGCAACCAGGTGTGGAAAGTC
CCCAGGCTCCCCAGCAGGCAGAAGTATGCAAAGCATGCATCTCAATTAGTCAGCAACCATAGTCCCGCCC
CTAACTCCGCCCATCCCGCCCCTAACTCCGCCCAGTTCCGCCCATTCTCCGCCCCATGGCTGACTAATTT
TTTTTATTTATGCAGAGGCCGAGGCCGCCTCTGCCTCTGAGCTATTCCAGAAGTAGTGAGGAGGCTTTTT
TGGAGGCCTAGGCTTTTGCAAAAAGCTCCCGGGAGCTTGTATATCCATTTTCGGATCTGATCAGCACGTG
TTGACAATTAATCATCGGCATAGTATATCGGCATAGTATAATACGACAAGGTGAGGAACTAAACCATGGC
CAAGTTGACCAGTGCCGTTCCGGTGCTCACCGCGCGCGACGTCGCCGGAGCGGTCGAGTTCTGGACCGAC
CGGCTCGGGTTCTCCCGGGACTTCGTGGAGGACGACTTCGCCGGTGTGGTCCGGGACGACGTGACCCTGT
TCATCAGCGCGGTCCAGGACCAGGTGGTGCCGGACAACACCCTGGCCTGGGTGTGGGTGCGCGGCCTGGA
CGAGCTGTACGCCGAGTGGTCGGAGGTCGTGTCCACGAACTTCCGGGACGCCTCCGGGCCGGCCATGACC
GAGATCGGCGAGCAGCCGTGGGGGCGGGAGTTCGCCCTGCGCGACCCGGCCGGCAACTGCGTGCACTTCG
TGGCCGAGGAGCAGGACTGACACGTGCTACGAGATTTCGATTCCACCGCCGCCTTCTATGAAAGGTTGGG
CTTCGGAATCGTTTTCCGGGACGCCGGCTGGATGATCCTCCAGCGCGGGGATCTCATGCTGGAGTTCTTC
GCCCACCCCAACTTGTTTATTGCAGCTTATAATGGTTACAAATAAAGCAATAGCATCACAAATTTCACAA
ATAAAGCATTTTTTTCACTGCATTCTAGTTGTGGTTTGTCCAAACTCATCAATGTATCTTATCATGTCTG
TATACCGTCGACCTCTAGCTAGAGCTTGGCGTAATCATGGTCATAGCTGTTTCCTGTGTGAAATTGTTAT
CCGCTCACAATTCCACACAACATACGAGCCGGAAGCATAAAGTGTAAAGCCTGGGGTGCCTAATGAGTGA
GCTAACTCACATTAATTGCGTTGCGCTCACTGCCCGCTTTCCAGTCGGGAAACCTGTCGTGCCAGCTGCA
TTAATGAATCGGCCAACGCGCGGGGAGAGGCGGTTTGCGTATTGGGCGCTCTTCCGCTTCCTCGCTCACT
GACTCGCTGCGCTCGGTCGTTCGGCTGCGGCGAGCGGTATCAGCTCACTCAAAGGCGGTAATACGGTTAT
CCACAGAATCAGGGGATAACGCAGGAAAGAACATGTGAGCAAAAGGCCAGCAAAAGGCCAGGAACCGTAA
AAAGGCCGCGTTGCTGGCGTTTTTCCATAGGCTCCGCCCCCCTGACGAGCATCACAAAAATCGACGCTCA
AGTCAGAGGTGGCGAAACCCGACAGGACTATAAAGATACCAGGCGTTTCCCCCTGGAAGCTCCCTCGTGC
GCTCTCCTGTTCCGACCCTGCCGCTTACCGGATACCTGTCCGCCTTTCTCCCTTCGGGAAGCGTGGCGCT
TTCTCATAGCTCACGCTGTAGGTATCTCAGTTCGGTGTAGGTCGTTCGCTCCAAGCTGGGCTGTGTGCAC
GAACCCCCCGTTCAGCCCGACCGCTGCGCCTTATCCGGTAACTATCGTCTTGAGTCCAACCCGGTAAGAC
ACGACTTATCGCCACTGGCAGCAGCCACTGGTAACAGGATTAGCAGAGCGAGGTATGTAGGCGGTGCTAC
AGAGTTCTTGAAGTGGTGGCCTAACTACGGCTACACTAGAAGAACAGTATTTGGTATCTGCGCTCTGCTG
AAGCCAGTTACCTTCGGAAAAAGAGTTGGTAGCTCTTGATCCGGCAAACAAACCACCGCTGGTAGCGGTG
GTTTTTTTGTTTGCAAGCAGCAGATTACGCGCAGAAAAAAAGGATCTCAAGAAGATCCTTTGATCTTTTC
TACGGGGTCTGACGCTCAGTGGAACGAAAACTCACGTTAAGGGATTTTGGTCATGAGATTATCAAAAAGG
ATCTTCACCTAGATCCTTTTAAATTAAAAATGAAGTTTTAAATCAATCTAAAGTATATATGAGTAAACTT
GGTCTGACAGTTACCAATGCTTAATCAGTGAGGCACCTATCTCAGCGATCTGTCTATTTCGTTCATCCAT
AGTTGCCTGACTCCCCGTCGTGTAGATAACTACGATACGGGAGGGCTTACCATCTGGCCCCAGTGCTGCA
ATGATACCGCGAGACCCACGCTCACCGGCTCCAGATTTATCAGCAATAAACCAGCCAGCCGGAAGGGCCG
AGCGCAGAAGTGGTCCTGCAACTTTATCCGCCTCCATCCAGTCTATTAATTGTTGCCGGGAAGCTAGAGT
AAGTAGTTCGCCAGTTAATAGTTTGCGCAACGTTGTTGCCATTGCTACAGGCATCGTGGTGTCACGCTCG
TCGTTTGGTATGGCTTCATTCAGCTCCGGTTCCCAACGATCAAGGCGAGTTACATGATCCCCCATGTTGT
GCAAAAAAGCGGTTAGCTCCTTCGGTCCTCCGATCGTTGTCAGAAGTAAGTTGGCCGCAGTGTTATCACT
CATGGTTATGGCAGCACTGCATAATTCTCTTACTGTCATGCCATCCGTAAGATGCTTTTCTGTGACTGGT
GAGTACTCAACCAAGTCATTCTGAGAATAGTGTATGCGGCGACCGAGTTGCTCTTGCCCGGCGTCAATAC
GGGATAATACCGCGCCACATAGCAGAACTTTAAAAGTGCTCATCATTGGAAAACGTTCTTCGGGGCGAAA
ACTCTCAAGGATCTTACCGCTGTTGAGATCCAGTTCGATGTAACCCACTCGTGCACCCAACTGATCTTCA
GCATCTTTTACTTTCACCAGCGTTTCTGGGTGAGCAAAAACAGGAAGGCAAAATGCCGCAAAAAAGGGAA
TAAGGGCGACACGGAAATGTTGAATACTCATACTCTTCCTTTTTCAATATTATTGAAGCATTTATCAGGG
TTATTGTCTCATGAGCGGATACATATTTGAATGTATTTAGAAAAATAAACAAATAGGGGTTCCGCGCACA
TTTCCCCGAAAAGTGCCACCTGACGTC
